Addgene plasmid #78038: PINK1 gRNA (BRDN0001144744)
Purpose: 3rd generation lentiviral gRNA plasmid targeting human PINK1
Depositing lab: John Doench & David Root. Depositing organization: Broad Institute. Publication: Optimized sgRNA design to maximize activity and minimize off-target effects of CRISPR-Cas9. Doench JG, Fusi N, Sullender M, Hegde M, Vaimberg EW, Donovan KF, Smith I, Tothova Z, Wilen C, Orchard R, Virgin HW, Listgarten J, Root DE. Nat Biotechnol. 2016 Jan 18. doi: 10.1038/nbt.3437. PubMed 26780180.
Backbone
  Vector backbone: lentiGuide-Puro
  Backbone manufacturer: Zhang Lab (Addgene plasmid # 52963)
  Vector type: Mammalian Expression, Lentiviral, CRISPR
  Selectable markers: Puromycin
Growth in bacteria
  Bacterial resistance: Ampicillin, 100 μg/mL
  Growth temperature: 37°C
  Growth strain: DH5alpha
  Copy number: High Copy
Gene/Insert
  Gene/Insert name: PINK1 (alt names: PINK1; NM_032409.2)
  gRNA/shRNA sequence: AGCACTGCAGCCCTTACCAA
  Species: H. sapiens (human)
  Entrez Gene: PINK1 (a.k.a. BRPK, PARK6)
  Promoter: hU6
  Cloning method: Unknown
  Sequencing primers: 5′ U6-F; 3′ pS2-R
Terms and licenses: Academic/Nonprofit Terms; Industry Terms: Not Available to Industry
Depositor comments: The gRNA was designed to target the following Genbank reference sequence(s): NM_032409.2. Note that this plasmid does NOT contain Cas9. It should be used in conjunction with lentiCas9-Blast (Addgene #52962) or otherwise with cell lines already expressing Cas9. Browse the full kinome gRNA library at http://www.addgene.org/pooled-library/broadgpp-human-kinome/ or visit http://www.broadinstitute.org/rnai/public/ for detailed protocols and information.
How to cite: PINK1 gRNA (BRDN0001144744) was a gift from John Doench & David Root (Addgene plasmid # 78038 ; http://n2t.net/addgene:78038 ; RRID:Addgene_78038)
