[The description below was written by a language model from this plasmid's Addgene catalogue record and pLannotate feature annotations shown in this document.]
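Description:
PINK1 gRNA (BRDN0001144744) is a third-generation lentiviral CRISPR guide plasmid built on the lentiGuide-Puro backbone. It carries a single guide RNA designed against human PINK1 (also known as BRPK or PARK6), based on the reference transcript NM_032409.2. In bacteria it is maintained as a high-copy plasmid through a ColE1/pUC-type origin and selected with ampicillin via the β-lactamase gene. The backbone also carries an f1 origin, an SV40 origin and poly(A) signal, and leftover lac and T7/T3 promoter elements from the cloning vector.

The lentiviral transfer cassette starts with an RSV promoter fused to a truncated HIV-1 5' LTR, which drives Tat-independent production of the genomic RNA in packaging cells. This is followed by the Ψ packaging signal with an adjoining gag fragment and the Rev response element for nuclear export. A human U6 RNA polymerase III promoter then expresses the PINK1-targeting spacer joined to the Streptococcus pyogenes Cas9 guide scaffold. A cPPT/CTS element, which aids nuclear import of the viral genome, lies just downstream. The EF-1α core promoter with its intron A drives puromycin N-acetyltransferase, so transduced mammalian cells can be selected with puromycin, and a WPRE enhances transcript expression. The cassette ends in a ΔU3 self-inactivating 3' LTR.

The plasmid does not encode Cas9, so it must be used with a separate Cas9 lentivirus or in cells that already express Cas9. It belongs to a human kinome gRNA collection and is used for knockout of PINK1 in human cells.
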