Features (pLannotate 1.2.2; 29 found; start..end, strand, type, name):
     14..80      +  CDS            small t antigen (fragment): SV40 (simian virus 40) small t antigen
    106..317     +  promoter       EF-1α core promoter: core promoter for human elongation factor EF-1α
    318..1256    +  intron         EF-1α intron A: intron upstream of the start codon of human EF-1α
   1278..1877    +  CDS            PuroR (fragment): puromycin N-acetyltransferase; pac from Streptomyces; confers resistance to puromycin
   1893..2481    +  misc_feature   WPRE: woodchuck hepatitis virus posttranscriptional regulatory element
   2532..2551    +  misc_feature   cPPT/CTS (fragment): central polypurine tract and central termination sequence of HIV-1
   2553..2786    +  LTR            3' LTR (ΔU3): self-inactivating 3' long terminal repeat (LTR) from HIV-1
   2864..2985    +  polyA_signal   SV40 poly(A) signal: SV40 polyadenylation signal
   3025..3160    +  rep_origin     SV40 ori: SV40 origin of replication
   3181..3199    -  promoter       T7 promoter: promoter for bacteriophage T7 RNA polymerase
   3207..3362    +  CDS            lacZα (fragment): LacZα fragment of β-galactosidase; lacZ fragment
   3367..3795    +  rep_origin     f1 ori (sequence partly withheld): f1 bacteriophage origin of replication; arrow indicates direction of (+) strand synthesis
   3848..3952    +  promoter       AmpR promoter: bla
   3953..4813    +  CDS            AmpR: β-lactamase; bla; confers resistance to ampicillin, carbenicillin, and related antibiotics
   4984..5572    +  rep_origin     ori: high-copy-number ColE1/pMB1/pBR322/pUC origin of replication
   5755..5847    +  CDS            lacI (fragment): lac repressor; lacI; The lac repressor binds to the lac operator to inhibit transcription in E. coli. This inhibition can be relieved by adding lactose or isopropyl-β-D-thiogalactopyranoside (IPTG).
   5860..5881    +  protein_bind   CAP binding site: CAP binding activates transcription in the presence of cAMP. E. coli catabolite activator protein
   5896..5926    +  promoter       lac promoter: promoter for the E. coli lac operon
   5934..5950    +  protein_bind   lac operator: The lac repressor binds to the lac operator to inhibit transcription in E. coli. This inhibition can be relieved by adding lactose or isopropyl-β-D-thiogalactopyranoside (IPTG). lac repressor encoded by lacI
   5995..6013    +  promoter       T3 promoter: promoter for bacteriophage T3 RNA polymerase
   6041..6267    +  promoter       RSV promoter: Rous sarcoma virus enhancer/promoter
   6268..6448    +  LTR            5' LTR (truncated): truncated 5' long terminal repeat (LTR) from HIV-1
   6495..6620    +  misc_feature   HIV-1 Ψ: packaging signal of human immunodeficiency virus type 1
   6604..6967    +  CDS            HIV-1 gag (fragment): gag protein from human immunodeficiency virus 1; gag
   7113..7346    +  misc_feature   RRE: The Rev response element (RRE) of HIV-1 allows for Rev-dependent mRNA export from the nucleus to the cytoplasm.
   7723..7749    +  CDS            Rev (fragment): human immunodeficiency virus 1 (HIV-1) Rev protein; rev; enhances nuclear export of unspliced and incompletely spliced viral mRNAs
   7753..7993    +  promoter       U6 promoter: RNA polymerase III promoter for human U6 snRNA
   8023..8098    +  misc_RNA       gRNA scaffold: guide RNA scaffold for the Streptococcus pyogenes CRISPR/Cas9 system
   8154..8271    +  misc_feature   cPPT/CTS: central polypurine tract and central termination sequence of HIV-1
>Addgene plasmid #78038 | PINK1 gRNA (BRDN0001144744) | addgene full sequence | sequence record 188876 | Addgene Assembled Sequence
CCCGGGTGCAAAGATGGATAAAGTTTTAAACAGAGAGGAATCTTTGCAGCTAATGGACCTTCTAGGTCTT
GAAAGGAGTGGGAATTGGCTCCGGTGCCCGTCAGTGGGCAGAGCGCACATCGCCCACAGTCCCCGAGAAG
TTGGGGGGAGGGGTCGGCAATTGATCCGGTGCCTAGAGAAGGTGGCGCGGGGTAAACTGGGAAAGTGATG
TCGTGTACTGGCTCCGCCTTTTTCCCGAGGGTGGGGGAGAACCGTATATAAGTGCAGTAGTCGCCGTGAA
CGTTCTTTTTCGCAACGGGTTTGCCGCCAGAACACAGGTAAGTGCCGTGTGTGGTTCCCGCGGGCCTGGC
CTCTTTACGGGTTATGGCCCTTGCGTGCCTTGAATTACTTCCACCTGGCTGCAGTACGTGATTCTTGATC
CCGAGCTTCGGGTTGGAAGTGGGTGGGAGAGTTCGAGGCCTTGCGCTTAAGGAGCCCCTTCGCCTCGTGC
TTGAGTTGAGGCCTGGCCTGGGCGCTGGGGCCGCCGCGTGCGAATCTGGTGGCACCTTCGCGCCTGTCTC
GCTGCTTTCGATAAGTCTCTAGCCATTTAAAATTTTTGATGACCTGCTGCGACGCTTTTTTTCTGGCAAG
ATAGTCTTGTAAATGCGGGCCAAGATCTGCACACTGGTATTTCGGTTTTTGGGGCCGCGGGCGGCGACGG
GGCCCGTGCGTCCCAGCGCACATGTTCGGCGAGGCGGGGCCTGCGAGCGCGGCCACCGAGAATCGGACGG
GGGTAGTCTCAAGCTGGCCGGCCTGCTCTGGTGCCTGGCCTCGCGCCGCCGTGTATCGCCCCGCCCTGGG
CGGCAAGGCTGGCCCGGTCGGCACCAGTTGCGTGAGCGGAAAGATGGCCGCTTCCCGGCCCTGCTGCAGG
GAGCTCAAAATGGAGGACGCGGCGCTCGGGAGAGCGGGCGGGTGAGTCACCCACACAAAGGAAAAGGGCC
TTTCCGTCCTCAGCCGTCGCTTCATGTGACTCCACGGAGTACCGGGCGCCGTCCAGGCACCTCGATTAGT
TCTCGAGCTTTTGGAGTACGTCGTCTTTAGGTTGGGGGGAGGGGTTTTATGCGATGGAGTTTCCCCACAC
TGAGTGGGTGGAGACTGAAGTTAGGCCAGCTTGGCACTTGATGTAATTCTCCTTGGAATTTGCCCTTTTT
GAGTTTGGATCTTGGTTCATTCTCAAGCCTCAGACAGTGGTTCAAAGTTTTTTTCTTCCATTTCAGGTGT
CGTGACGTACGGCCACCATGACCGAGTACAAGCCCACGGTGCGCCTCGCCACCCGCGACGACGTCCCCAG
GGCCGTACGCACCCTCGCCGCCGCGTTCGCCGACTACCCCGCCACGCGCCACACCGTCGATCCGGACCGC
CACATCGAGCGGGTCACCGAGCTGCAAGAACTCTTCCTCACGCGCGTCGGGCTCGACATCGGCAAGGTGT
GGGTCGCGGACGACGGCGCCGCCGTGGCGGTCTGGACCACGCCGGAGAGCGTCGAAGCGGGGGCGGTGTT
CGCCGAGATCGGCCCGCGCATGGCCGAGTTGAGCGGTTCCCGGCTGGCCGCGCAGCAACAGATGGAAGGC
CTCCTGGCGCCGCACCGGCCCAAGGAGCCCGCGTGGTTCCTGGCCACCGTCGGAGTCTCGCCCGACCACC
AGGGCAAGGGTCTGGGCAGCGCCGTCGTGCTCCCCGGAGTGGAGGCGGCCGAGCGCGCCGGGGTGCCCGC
CTTCCTGGAGACCTCCGCGCCCCGCAACCTCCCCTTCTACGAGCGGCTCGGCTTCACCGTCACCGCCGAC
GTCGAGGTGCCCGAAGGACCGCGCACCTGGTGCATGACCCGCAAGCCCGGTGCCTGAACGCGTTAAGTCG
ACAATCAACCTCTGGATTACAAAATTTGTGAAAGATTGACTGGTATTCTTAACTATGTTGCTCCTTTTAC
GCTATGTGGATACGCTGCTTTAATGCCTTTGTATCATGCTATTGCTTCCCGTATGGCTTTCATTTTCTCC
TCCTTGTATAAATCCTGGTTGCTGTCTCTTTATGAGGAGTTGTGGCCCGTTGTCAGGCAACGTGGCGTGG
TGTGCACTGTGTTTGCTGACGCAACCCCCACTGGTTGGGGCATTGCCACCACCTGTCAGCTCCTTTCCGG
GACTTTCGCTTTCCCCCTCCCTATTGCCACGGCGGAACTCATCGCCGCCTGCCTTGCCCGCTGCTGGACA
GGGGCTCGGCTGTTGGGCACTGACAATTCCGTGGTGTTGTCGGGGAAATCATCGTCCTTTCCTTGGCTGC
TCGCCTGTGTTGCCACCTGGATTCTGCGCGGGACGTCCTTCTGCTACGTCCCTTCGGCCCTCAATCCAGC
GGACCTTCCTTCCCGCGGCCTGCTGCCGGCTCTGCGGCCTCTTCCGCGTCTTCGCCTTCGCCCTCAGACG
AGTCGGATCTCCCTTTGGGCCGCCTCCCCGCGTCGACTTTAAGACCAATGACTTACAAGGCAGCTGTAGA
TCTTAGCCACTTTTTAAAAGAAAAGGGGGGACTGGAAGGGCTAATTCACTCCCAACGAAGACAAGATCTG
CTTTTTGCTTGTACTGGGTCTCTCTGGTTAGACCAGATCTGAGCCTGGGAGCTCTCTGGCTAACTAGGGA
ACCCACTGCTTAAGCCTCAATAAAGCTTGCCTTGAGTGCTTCAAGTAGTGTGTGCCCGTCTGTTGTGTGA
CTCTGGTAACTAGAGATCCCTCAGACCCTTTTAGTCAGTGTGGAAAATCTCTAGCAGTACGTATAGTAGT
TCATGTCATCTTATTATTCAGTATTTATAACTTGCAAAGAAATGAATATCAGAGAGTGAGAGGAACTTGT
TTATTGCAGCTTATAATGGTTACAAATAAAGCAATAGCATCACAAATTTCACAAATAAAGCATTTTTTTC
ACTGCATTCTAGTTGTGGTTTGTCCAAACTCATCAATGTATCTTATCATGTCTGGCTCTAGCTATCCCGC
CCCTAACTCCGCCCATCCCGCCCCTAACTCCGCCCAGTTCCGCCCATTCTCCGCCCCATGGCTGACTAAT
TTTTTTTATTTATGCAGAGGCCGAGGCCGCCTCGGCCTCTGAGCTATTCCAGAAGTAGTGAGGAGGCTTT
TTTGGAGGCCTAGGGACGTACCCAATTCGCCCTATAGTGAGTCGTATTACGCGCGCTCACTGGCCGTCGT
TTTACAACGTCGTGACTGGGAAAACCCTGGCGTTACCCAACTTAATCGCCTTGCAGCACATCCCCCTTTC
GCCAGCTGGCGTAATAGCGAAGAGGCCCGCACCGATCGCCCTTCCCAACAGTTGCGCAGCCTGAATGGCG
AATGGG
[124 nt withheld, positions 3367-3490]
C
[91 nt withheld, positions 3492-3582]
A
[49 nt withheld, positions 3584-3632]
CCTTTGACGTTGGAGTCCACGTTCTTT
[37 nt withheld, positions 3660-3696]
ACCCTATCTCGGTCTATTCTTTTGATTTATAAGGGATTTTGCCGATTTCGGCCTATTGGTTAAAAAATGA
GCTGATTTAACAAAAATTTAACGCGAATTTTAACAAAATATTAACGCTTACAATTTAGGTGGCACTTTTC
GGGGAAATGTGCGCGGAACCCCTATTTGTTTATTTTTCTAAATACATTCAAATATGTATCCGCTCATGAG
ACAATAACCCTGATAAATGCTTCAATAATATTGAAAAAGGAAGAGTATGAGTATTCAACATTTCCGTGTC
GCCCTTATTCCCTTTTTTGCGGCATTTTGCCTTCCTGTTTTTGCTCACCCAGAAACGCTGGTGAAAGTAA
AAGATGCTGAAGATCAGTTGGGTGCACGAGTGGGTTACATCGAACTGGATCTCAACAGCGGTAAGATCCT
TGAGAGTTTTCGCCCCGAAGAACGTTTTCCAATGATGAGCACTTTTAAAGTTCTGCTATGTGGCGCGGTA
TTATCCCGTATTGACGCCGGGCAAGAGCAACTCGGTCGCCGCATACACTATTCTCAGAATGACTTGGTTG
AGTACTCACCAGTCACAGAAAAGCATCTTACGGATGGCATGACAGTAAGAGAATTATGCAGTGCTGCCAT
AACCATGAGTGATAACACTGCGGCCAACTTACTTCTGACAACGATCGGAGGACCGAAGGAGCTAACCGCT
TTTTTGCACAACATGGGGGATCATGTAACTCGCCTTGATCGTTGGGAACCGGAGCTGAATGAAGCCATAC
CAAACGACGAGCGTGACACCACGATGCCTGTAGCAATGGCAACAACGTTGCGCAAACTATTAACTGGCGA
ACTACTTACTCTAGCTTCCCGGCAACAATTAATAGACTGGATGGAGGCGGATAAAGTTGCAGGACCACTT
CTGCGCTCGGCCCTTCCGGCTGGCTGGTTTATTGCTGATAAATCTGGAGCCGGTGAGCGTGGGTCTCGCG
GTATCATTGCAGCACTGGGGCCAGATGGTAAGCCCTCCCGTATCGTAGTTATCTACACGACGGGGAGTCA
GGCAACTATGGATGAACGAAATAGACAGATCGCTGAGATAGGTGCCTCACTGATTAAGCATTGGTAACTG
TCAGACCAAGTTTACTCATATATACTTTAGATTGATTTAAAACTTCATTTTTAATTTAAAAGGATCTAGG
TGAAGATCCTTTTTGATAATCTCATGACCAAAATCCCTTAACGTGAGTTTTCGTTCCACTGAGCGTCAGA
CCCCGTAGAAAAGATCAAAGGATCTTCTTGAGATCCTTTTTTTCTGCGCGTAATCTGCTGCTTGCAAACA
AAAAAACCACCGCTACCAGCGGTGGTTTGTTTGCCGGATCAAGAGCTACCAACTCTTTTTCCGAAGGTAA
CTGGCTTCAGCAGAGCGCAGATACCAAATACTGTTCTTCTAGTGTAGCCGTAGTTAGGCCACCACTTCAA
GAACTCTGTAGCACCGCCTACATACCTCGCTCTGCTAATCCTGTTACCAGTGGCTGCTGCCAGTGGCGAT
AAGTCGTGTCTTACCGGGTTGGACTCAAGACGATAGTTACCGGATAAGGCGCAGCGGTCGGGCTGAACGG
GGGGTTCGTGCACACAGCCCAGCTTGGAGCGAACGACCTACACCGAACTGAGATACCTACAGCGTGAGCT
ATGAGAAAGCGCCACGCTTCCCGAAGGGAGAAAGGCGGACAGGTATCCGGTAAGCGGCAGGGTCGGAACA
GGAGAGCGCACGAGGGAGCTTCCAGGGGGAAACGCCTGGTATCTTTATAGTCCTGTCGGGTTTCGCCACC
TCTGACTTGAGCGTCGATTTTTGTGATGCTCGTCAGGGGGGCGGAGCCTATGGAAAAACGCCAGCAACGC
GGCCTTTTTACGGTTCCTGGCCTTTTGCTGGCCTTTTGCTCACATGTTCTTTCCTGCGTTATCCCCTGAT
TCTGTGGATAACCGTATTACCGCCTTTGAGTGAGCTGATACCGCTCGCCGCAGCCGAACGACCGAGCGCA
GCGAGTCAGTGAGCGAGGAAGCGGAAGAGCGCCCAATACGCAAACCGCCTCTCCCCGCGCGTTGGCCGAT
TCATTAATGCAGCTGGCACGACAGGTTTCCCGACTGGAAAGCGGGCAGTGAGCGCAACGCAATTAATGTG
AGTTAGCTCACTCATTAGGCACCCCAGGCTTTACACTTTATGCTTCCGGCTCGTATGTTGTGTGGAATTG
TGAGCGGATAACAATTTCACACAGGAAACAGCTATGACCATGATTACGCCAAGCGCGCAATTAACCCTCA
CTAAAGGGAACAAAAGCTGGAGCTGCAAGCTTAATGTAGTCTTATGCAATACTCTTGTAGTCTTGCAACA
TGGTAACGATGAGTTAGCAACATGCCTTACAAGGAGAGAAAAAGCACCGTGCATGCCGATTGGTGGAAGT
AAGGTGGTACGATCGTGCCTTATTAGGAAGGCAACAGACGGGTCTGACATGGATTGGACGAACCACTGAA
TTGCCGCATTGCAGAGATATTGTATTTAAGTGCCTAGCTCGATACATAAACGGGTCTCTCTGGTTAGACC
AGATCTGAGCCTGGGAGCTCTCTGGCTAACTAGGGAACCCACTGCTTAAGCCTCAATAAAGCTTGCCTTG
AGTGCTTCAAGTAGTGTGTGCCCGTCTGTTGTGTGACTCTGGTAACTAGAGATCCCTCAGACCCTTTTAG
TCAGTGTGGAAAATCTCTAGCAGTGGCGCCCGAACAGGGACTTGAAAGCGAAAGGGAAACCAGAGGAGCT
CTCTCGACGCAGGACTCGGCTTGCTGAAGCGCGCACGGCAAGAGGCGAGGGGCGGCGACTGGTGAGTACG
CCAAAAATTTTGACTAGCGGAGGCTAGAAGGAGAGAGATGGGTGCGAGAGCGTCAGTATTAAGCGGGGGA
GAATTAGATCGCGATGGGAAAAAATTCGGTTAAGGCCAGGGGGAAAGAAAAAATATAAATTAAAACATAT
AGTATGGGCAAGCAGGGAGCTAGAACGATTCGCAGTTAATCCTGGCCTGTTAGAAACATCAGAAGGCTGT
AGACAAATACTGGGACAGCTACAACCATCCCTTCAGACAGGATCAGAAGAACTTAGATCATTATATAATA
CAGTAGCAACCCTCTATTGTGTGCATCAAAGGATAGAGATAAAAGACACCAAGGAAGCTTTAGACAAGAT
AGAGGAAGAGCAAAACAAAAGTAAGACCACCGCACAGCAAGCGGCCGCTGATCTTCAGACCTGGAGGAGG
AGATATGAGGGACAATTGGAGAAGTGAATTATATAAATATAAAGTAGTAAAAATTGAACCATTAGGAGTA
GCACCCACCAAGGCAAAGAGAAGAGTGGTGCAGAGAGAAAAAAGAGCAGTGGGAATAGGAGCTTTGTTCC
TTGGGTTCTTGGGAGCAGCAGGAAGCACTATGGGCGCAGCGTCAATGACGCTGACGGTACAGGCCAGACA
ATTATTGTCTGGTATAGTGCAGCAGCAGAACAATTTGCTGAGGGCTATTGAGGCGCAACAGCATCTGTTG
CAACTCACAGTCTGGGGCATCAAGCAGCTCCAGGCAAGAATCCTGGCTGTGGAAAGATACCTAAAGGATC
AACAGCTCCTGGGGATTTGGGGTTGCTCTGGAAAACTCATTTGCACCACTGCTGTGCCTTGGAATGCTAG
TTGGAGTAATAAATCTCTGGAACAGATTTGGAATCACACGACCTGGATGGAGTGGGACAGAGAAATTAAC
AATTACACAAGCTTAATACACTCCTTAATTGAAGAATCGCAAAACCAGCAAGAAAAGAATGAACAAGAAT
TATTGGAATTAGATAAATGGGCAAGTTTGTGGAATTGGTTTAACATAACAAATTGGCTGTGGTATATAAA
ATTATTCATAATGATAGTAGGAGGCTTGGTAGGTTTAAGAATAGTTTTTGCTGTACTTTCTATAGTGAAT
AGAGTTAGGCAGGGATATTCACCATTATCGTTTCAGACCCACCTCCCAACCCCGAGGGGACCCAGAGAGG
GCCTATTTCCCATGATTCCTTCATATTTGCATATACGATACAAGGCTGTTAGAGAGATAATTAGAATTAA
TTTGACTGTAAACACAAAGATATTAGTACAAAATACGTGACGTAGAAAGTAATAATTTCTTGGGTAGTTT
GCAGTTTTAAAATTATGTTTTAAAATGGACTATCATATGCTTACCGTAACTTGAAAGTATTTCGATTTCT
TGGCTTTATATATCTTGTGGAAAGGACGAAACACCGAGCACTGCAGCCCTTACCAAGTTTTAGAGCTAGA
AATAGCAAGTTAAAATAAGGCTAGTCCGTTATCAACTTGAAAAAGTGGCACCGAGTCGGTGCTTTTTTAA
GCTTGGCGTAACTAGATCTTGAGACAAATGGCAGTATTCATCCACAATTTTAAAAGAAAAGGGGGGATTG
GGGGGTACAGTGCAGGGGAAAGAATAGTAGACATAATAGCAACAGACATACAAACTAAAGAATTACAAAA
ACAAATTACAAAAATTCAAAATTTTCGGGTTTATTACAGGGACAGCAGAGATCCACTTTGGCGCCGGCTC
GAGGGGG
