>Addgene plasmid #78038 | PINK1 gRNA (BRDN0001144744) | depositor partial sequence | sequence record 145497 | Target Sequence
AGCACTGCAGCCCTTACCAA
