>Addgene plasmid #78038 | PINK1 gRNA (BRDN0001144744) | addgene partial sequence | sequence record 188875 | hU6-F
AAAGTAATAATTTCTTGGGTAGTTTGCAGTTTTAAAATTATGTTTTAAAATGGACTATCATATGCTTACC
GTAACTTGAAAGTATTTCGATTTCTTGGCTTTATATATCTTGTGGAAAGGACGAAACACCGAGCACTGCA
GCCCTTACCAAGTTTTAGAGCTAGAAATAGCAAGTTAAAATAAGGCTAGTCCGTTATCAACTTGAAAAAG
TGGCACCGAGTCGGTGCTTTTTTAAGCTTGGCGTAACTAGATCTTGAGACAAATGGCAGTATTCATCCAC
AATTTTAAAAGAAAAGGGGGGATTGGGGGGTACAGTGCAGGGGAAAGAATAGTAGACATAATAGCAACAG
ACATACAAACTAAAGAATTACAAAAACAAATTACAAAAATTCAAAATTTTCGGGTTTATTACAGGGACAG
CAGAGATCCACTTTGGCGCCGGCTCGAGGGGGCCCGGGTGCAAAGATGGATAAAGTTTTAAACAGAGAGG
AATCTTTGCAGCTAATGGACCTTCTAGGTCTTGAAAGGAGTGGGAATTGGCTCCGGTGCCCGTCAGTGGG
CAGAGCGCAC
